Addgene plasmid #71165: pSGE_662_S2-1-Tor_dCP
Purpose: Luciferase reporter
Depositing lab: Alexander Stark. Depositing organization: Research Institute of Molecular Pathology (IMP). Publication: Transcriptional regulators form diverse groups with context-dependent regulatory functions. Stampfel G, Kazmar T, Frank O, Wienerroither S, Reiter F, Stark A. Nature. 2015 Nov 9. doi: 10.1038/nature15545. PubMed 26550828.
Backbone
  Vector backbone: unknown
  Vector type: Insect Expression, Luciferase
Growth in bacteria
  Bacterial resistance: Ampicillin, 100 μg/mL
  Growth temperature: 37°C
  Growth strain: DH5alpha
  Copy number: High Copy
Gene/Insert
  Gene/Insert name: 662_S2-1-Tor_dCP
  Species: Synthetic
  Promoter: DSCP Drosophila synthetic core promoter
  Tag / fusion protein: luciferase (C terminal on backbone)
  Cloning method: Gateway Cloning
  Sequencing primers: 5′ RVprimer3; 3′ LucNRev
Terms and licenses: Academic/Nonprofit Terms; Industry Terms: Not Available to Industry
How to cite: pSGE_662_S2-1-Tor_dCP was a gift from Alexander Stark (Addgene plasmid # 71165 ; http://n2t.net/addgene:71165 ; RRID:Addgene_71165)
