[The description below was written by a language model from this plasmid's Addgene catalogue record.]
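Description:
pSGE_662_S2-1-Tor_dCP is a luciferase reporter plasmid intended for expression in insect cells. The backbone is recorded as unknown, so the origin of replication and other vector elements cannot be described in detail. The record does state that the plasmid is maintained in E. coli at high copy number under ampicillin selection. No feature table accompanies the entry, so this description relies entirely on the catalogue fields.

The payload is a synthetic insert named 662_S2-1-Tor_dCP, introduced by Gateway recombination cloning. It works together with the Drosophila synthetic core promoter (DSCP) and a luciferase coding sequence carried on the backbone downstream of the insert. DSCP is an engineered minimal promoter that combines several core promoter motifs. It has low basal activity on its own but responds readily to nearby regulatory input, which makes it a common choice for testing enhancers or other cis-regulatory sequences in Drosophila cells. In this arrangement, luciferase output reports how strongly the cloned sequence context drives or modulates transcription from the core promoter. The record does not define the composition of the insert. Its name hints at an S2-cell-derived regulatory context linked to the Tor locus, but that reading is an inference from the name and is not a stated fact.

The plasmid belongs to a collection built to study how transcriptional regulators behave in different regulatory contexts, and its typical use would be transfection into Drosophila cultured cells for quantitative luciferase assays.
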