>Addgene plasmid #71165 | pSGE_662_S2-1-Tor_dCP | addgene partial sequence | sequence record 129053 | LucNRev 5'-CCTTATGCAGTTGCTCTCC-3'
GCGCCGGGCCTTTCTTTATGTTTTTGGCGTCTTCCATGGTGGCTTTACCAACAGTACCGGAATGCCGTTT
GGTATGCGTCTTGTGATTCAAAGTTGGCTTATTCAAAGGATATTAACGAAGGCAGCGGCACGTCTGCTCG
GCTCGAACATTCATTCACAACTGATGCTCTCAGCCACCCCGCGCCCTTTTATACCGCTGCGCTCGATCCC
CGGGCGAGCTCGATCGCAGATCTACCACTTTGTACAAGAAAGCTGGGTCGAATTCGCCCTTGCCCGGGTT
ATAAAATACAAAATTCGAAAATAGCACAACGCTTGGCTTTCGTAGCTAAACATCGAAAACGAAATCCAAA
AACAAAGACTCAAAGCACCCTGTAGCCCGGCAATTGTGCGCAGTTACCCCAACAACTACACACATTTTTC
AAACGACGAACAAAAGATAATGTCGACAACTAAACCGCAGATATGCATATGTTTATGTACTCCGTACAAG
TCGCTGTACTACGCACATACACACATAGTATATTTAACAAAACGGAGCCAAGTCGCGGAAGTAATTCTCC
GCATCTTATCGCACTTAGAGATTCCGCCCCACAATCCAAATCCATCCCGCCGGAGTACTGTCCTCCGAGT
GCAGACTGCGTGCCAGATCTGGCCGTATGTATATCGTCTAAATTGATATTAGCGGACGAGAGCTACTTGA
CACTATTTCTCAGTGGCTGTCACTTCACAGAAATTGTGCAAAGGGCGAATTCGGAGCCTGCTTTTTTGTA
CAAACTTGTGGTACCTATCGATAGAGAAATGTTCTGGCACCTGCACTTGCACTGGGGACAGCCTATTTTG
CTAGTTTGTT
