>Addgene plasmid #71165 | pSGE_662_S2-1-Tor_dCP | addgene partial sequence | sequence record 129054 | RVprimer3 5'-CTAGCAAAATAGGCTGTCCC-3'
TTTCTCTATCGATAGGTACCACAAGTTTGTACAAAAAAGCAGGCTCCGAATTCGCCCTTTGCACAATTTC
TGTGAAGTGACAGCCACTGAGAAATAGTGTCAAGTAGCTCTCGTCCGCTAATATCAATTTAGACGATATA
CATACGGCCAGATCTGGCACGCAGTCTGCACTCGGAGGACAGTACTCCGGCGGGATGGATTTGGATTGTG
GGGCGGAATCTCTAAGTGCGATAAGATGCGGAGAATTACTTCCGCGACTTGGCTCCGTTTTGTTAAATAT
ACTATGTGTGTATGTGCGTAGTACAGCGACTTGTACGGAGTACATAAACATATGCATATCTGCGGTTTAG
TTGTCGACATTATCTTTTGTTCGTCGTTTGAAAAATGTGTGTAGTTGTTGGGGTAACTGCGCACAATTGC
CGGGCTACAGGGTGCTTTGAGTCTTTGTTTTTGGATTTCGTTTTCGATGTTTAGCTACGAAAGCCAAGCG
TTGTGCTATTTTCGAATTTTGTATTTTATAACCCGGGCAAGGGCGAATTCGACCCAGCTTTCTTGTACAA
AGTGGTAGATCTGCGATCGAGCTCGCCCGGGGATCGAGCGCAGCGGTATAAAAGGGCGCGGGGTGGCTGA
GAGCATCAGTTGTGAATGAATGTTCGAGCCGAGCAGACGTGCCGCTGCCTTCGTTAATATCCTTTGAATA
AGCCAACTTTGAATCACAAGACGCATACCAAACGGCATTCCGGTACTGTTGGTAAA
