LOCUS       Exported 5479 bp ds-DNA circular SYN 13-MAY-2021
DEFINITION  Luciferase reporter.
ACCESSION   .
VERSION     .
KEYWORDS    pSGE_662_S2-1-Tor_dCP
SOURCE      synthetic DNA construct
  ORGANISM  synthetic DNA construct
REFERENCE   1 (bases 1 to 5479)
  AUTHORS   Stampfel G, Kazmar T, Frank O, Wienerroither S, Reiter F, Stark A
  TITLE     Transcriptional regulators form diverse groups with
            context-dependent regulatory functions.
  JOURNAL   Nature. 2015 Nov 9. doi: 10.1038/nature15545.
  PUBMED    26550828
REFERENCE   2 (bases 1 to 5479)
  AUTHORS   .
  TITLE     Direct Submission
  JOURNAL   Exported May 13, 2021 from SnapGene Server 1.1.58
            http://www.snapgene.com
FEATURES             Location/Qualifiers
     source          1..5479
                     /organism="synthetic DNA construct"
                     /mol_type="other DNA"
     polyA_signal    39..160
                     /label=SV40 poly(A) signal
                     /note="SV40 polyadenylation signal"
     primer_bind     complement(50..69)
                     /label=EBV-rev
                     /note="SV40 polyA terminator, reverse primer"
     primer_bind     104..123
                     /label=SV40pA-R
                     /note="SV40 polyA, reverse primer"
     primer_bind     complement(408..425)
                     /label=L4440
                     /note="L4440 vector, forward primer"
     rep_origin      complement(579..1167)
                     /direction=LEFT
                     /label=ori
                     /note="high-copy-number ColE1/pMB1/pBR322/pUC origin of
                     replication"
     primer_bind     complement(659..678)
                     /label=pBR322ori-F
                     /note="pBR322 origin, forward primer"
     CDS             complement(1338..2198)
                     /codon_start=1
                     /gene="bla"
                     /product="beta-lactamase"
                     /label=AmpR
                     /note="confers resistance to ampicillin, carbenicillin, and
                     related antibiotics"
                     /translation="MSIQHFRVALIPFFAAFCLPVFAHPETLVKVKDAEDQLGARVGYI
                     ELDLNSGKILESFRPEERFPMMSTFKVLLCGAVLSRIDAGQEQLGRRIHYSQNDLVEYS
                     PVTEKHLTDGMTVRELCSAAITMSDNTAANLLLTTIGGPKELTAFLHNMGDHVTRLDRW
                     EPELNEAIPNDERDTTMPVAMATTLRKLLTGELLTLASRQQLIDWMEADKVAGPLLRSA
                     LPAGWFIADKSGAGERGSRGIIAALGPDGKPSRIVVIYTTGSQATMDERNRQIAEIGAS
                     LIKHW"
     primer_bind     1961..1980
                     /label=Amp-R
                     /note="Ampicillin resistance gene, reverse primer"
     promoter        complement(2199..2303)
                     /gene="bla"
                     /label=AmpR promoter
     rep_origin      2330..2785
                     /direction=RIGHT
                     /label=f1 ori
                     /note="f1 bacteriophage origin of replication; arrow
                     indicates direction of (+) strand synthesis"
     primer_bind     complement(2417..2436)
                     /label=F1ori-R
                     /note="F1 origin, reverse primer"
     primer_bind     2627..2648
                     /label=F1ori-F
                     /note="F1 origin, forward primer"
     polyA_signal    2916..2964
                     /note="synthetic polyadenylation signal"
     misc_feature    2978..3069
                     /label=pause site
                     /note="RNA polymerase II transcriptional pause signal from
                     the human alpha-2 globin gene"
     primer_bind     3018..3037
                     /label=RVprimer3
                     /note="pGL3 vector, forward primer"
     protein_bind    3083..3107
                     /gene="mutant version of attB"
                     /label=attB1
                     /bound_moiety="BP Clonase(TM)"
                     /note="recombination site for the Gateway(R) BP reaction"
     protein_bind    complement(3604..3628)
                     /gene="mutant version of attB"
                     /label=attB2
                     /bound_moiety="BP Clonase(TM)"
                     /note="recombination site for the Gateway(R) BP reaction"
     regulatory      3819..3828
                     /regulatory_class="other"
                     /note="vertebrate consensus sequence for strong initiation
                     of translation (Kozak, 1987)"
     CDS             3825..5477
                     /codon_start=1
                     /gene="luc+"
                     /product="firefly luciferase"
                     /label=luciferase
                     /note="enhanced luc+ version of the luciferase gene"
                     /translation="MEDAKNIKKGPAPFYPLEDGTAGEQLHKAMKRYALVPGTIAFTDA
                     HIEVDITYAEYFEMSVRLAEAMKRYGLNTNHRIVVCSENSLQFFMPVLGALFIGVAVAP
                     ANDIYNERELLNSMGISQPTVVFVSKKGLQKILNVQKKLPIIQKIIIMDSKTDYQGFQS
                     MYTFVTSHLPPGFNEYDFVPESFDRDKTIALIMNSSGSTGLPKGVALPHRTACVRFSHA
                     RDPIFGNQIIPDTAILSVVPFHHGFGMFTTLGYLICGFRVVLMYRFEEELFLRSLQDYK
                     IQSALLVPTLFSFFAKSTLIDKYDLSNLHEIASGGAPLSKEVGEAVAKRFHLPGIRQGY
                     GLTETTSAILITPEGDDKPGAVGKVVPFFEAKVVDLDTGKTLGVNQRGELCVRGPMIMS
                     GYVNNPEATNALIDKDGWLHSGDIAYWDEDEHFFIVDRLKSLIKYKGYQVAPAELESIL
                     LQHPNIFDAGVAGLPDDDAGELPAAVVVLEHGKTMTEKEIVDYVASQVTTAKKLRGGVV
                     FVDEVPKGLTGKLDARKIREILIKAKKGGKIAV"
     primer_bind     complement(3891..3909)
                     /label=LucNrev
                     /note="Firefly luciferase, reverse primer"
ORIGIN
        1 ctagagtcgg ggcggccggc cgcttcgagc agacatgata agatacattg atgagtttgg
       61 acaaaccaca actagaatgc agtgaaaaaa atgctttatt tgtgaaattt gtgatgctat
      121 tgctttattt gtaaccatta taagctgcaa taaacaagtt aacaacaaca attgcattca
      181 ttttatgttt caggttcagg gggaggtgtg ggaggttttt taaagcaagt aaaacctcta
      241 caaatgtggt aaaatcgata aggatccgtc gaccgatgcc cttgagagcc ttcaacccag
      301 tcagctcctt ccggtgggcg cggggcatga ctatcgtcgc cgcacttatg actgtcttct
      361 ttatcatgca actcgtagga caggtgccgg cagcgctctt ccgcttcctc gctcactgac
      421 tcgctgcgct cggtcgttcg gctgcggcga gcggtatcag ctcactcaaa ggcggtaata
      481 cggttatcca cagaatcagg ggataacgca ggaaagaaca tgtgagcaaa aggccagcaa
      541 aaggccagga accgtaaaaa ggccgcgttg ctggcgtttt tccataggct ccgcccccct
      601 gacgagcatc acaaaaatcg acgctcaagt cagaggtggc gaaacccgac aggactataa
      661 agataccagg cgtttccccc tggaagctcc ctcgtgcgct ctcctgttcc gaccctgccg
      721 cttaccggat acctgtccgc ctttctccct tcgggaagcg tggcgctttc tcatagctca
      781 cgctgtaggt atctcagttc ggtgtaggtc gttcgctcca agctgggctg tgtgcacgaa
      841 ccccccgttc agcccgaccg ctgcgcctta tccggtaact atcgtcttga gtccaacccg
      901 gtaagacacg acttatcgcc actggcagca gccactggta acaggattag cagagcgagg
      961 tatgtaggcg gtgctacaga gttcttgaag tggtggccta actacggcta cactagaaga
     1021 acagtatttg gtatctgcgc tctgctgaag ccagttacct tcggaaaaag agttggtagc
     1081 tcttgatccg gcaaacaaac caccgctggt agcggtggtt tttttgtttg caagcagcag
     1141 attacgcgca gaaaaaaagg atctcaagaa gatcctttga tcttttctac ggggtctgac
     1201 gctcagtgga acgaaaactc acgttaaggg attttggtca tgagattatc aaaaaggatc
     1261 ttcacctaga tccttttaaa ttaaaaatga agttttaaat caatctaaag tatatatgag
     1321 taaacttggt ctgacagtta ccaatgctta atcagtgagg cacctatctc agcgatctgt
     1381 ctatttcgtt catccatagt tgcctgactc cccgtcgtgt agataactac gatacgggag
     1441 ggcttaccat ctggccccag tgctgcaatg ataccgcgag acccacgctc accggctcca
     1501 gatttatcag caataaacca gccagccgga agggccgagc gcagaagtgg tcctgcaact
     1561 ttatccgcct ccatccagtc tattaattgt tgccgggaag ctagagtaag tagttcgcca
     1621 gttaatagtt tgcgcaacgt tgttgccatt gctacaggca tcgtggtgtc acgctcgtcg
     1681 tttggtatgg cttcattcag ctccggttcc caacgatcaa ggcgagttac atgatccccc
     1741 atgttgtgca aaaaagcggt tagctccttc ggtcctccga tcgttgtcag aagtaagttg
     1801 gccgcagtgt tatcactcat ggttatggca gcactgcata attctcttac tgtcatgcca
     1861 tccgtaagat gcttttctgt gactggtgag tactcaacca agtcattctg agaatagtgt
     1921 atgcggcgac cgagttgctc ttgcccggcg tcaatacggg ataataccgc gccacatagc
     1981 agaactttaa aagtgctcat cattggaaaa cgttcttcgg ggcgaaaact ctcaaggatc
     2041 ttaccgctgt tgagatccag ttcgatgtaa cccactcgtg cacccaactg atcttcagca
     2101 tcttttactt tcaccagcgt ttctgggtga gcaaaaacag gaaggcaaaa tgccgcaaaa
     2161 aagggaataa gggcgacacg gaaatgttga atactcatac tcttcctttt tcaatattat
     2221 tgaagcattt atcagggtta ttgtctcatg agcggataca tatttgaatg tatttagaaa
     2281 aataaacaaa taggggttcc gcgcacattt ccccgaaaag tgccacctgn nnnnnnnnnn
     2341 nnnnnnnnnn nnnnnnnnnn nnnnnnnnnn nnnnnnnnnn nnnnnnnnnn nnnnnnnnnn
     2401 nnnnnnnnnn nnnnnnnnnn nnnnnnnnnn nnnnnnnnnn nnnnnnnnnn nnncnnnnnn
     2461 nnnnnnnnnn nnnnnnnnnn nnnnnnnnnn nnnnnnnnnn nnnnnnnnnn nnnnnnnnnn
     2521 nnnnnnnnnn nnnnnnnnnn nnnnnannnn nnnnnnnnnn nnnnnnnnnn nnnnnnnnnn
     2581 nnnnnnnnnn nnnnnccttt gacgttggag tccacgttct ttaatagtgg actcttgttc
     2641 caaactggaa caacactcaa ccctatctcg gtctattctt ttgatttata agggattttg
     2701 ccgatttcgg cctattggtt aaaaaatgag ctgatttaac aaaaatttaa cgcgaatttt
     2761 aacaaaatat taacgcttac aatttgccat tcgccattca ggctgcgcaa ctgttgggaa
     2821 gggcgatcgg tgcgggcctc ttcgctatta cgccagccca agctaccatg ataagtaagt
     2881 aatattaagg tacgggaggt acttggagcg gccgcaataa aatatcttta ttttcattac
     2941 atctgtgtgt tggttttttg tgtgaatcga tagtactaac atacgctctc catcaaaaca
     3001 aaacgaaaca aaacaaacta gcaaaatagg ctgtccccag tgcaagtgca ggtgccagaa
     3061 catttctcta tcgataggta ccacaagttt gtacaaaaaa gcaggctccg aattcgccct
     3121 ttgcacaatt tctgtgaagt gacagccact gagaaatagt gtcaagtagc tctcgtccgc
     3181 taatatcaat ttagacgata tacatacggc cagatctggc acgcagtctg cactcggagg
     3241 acagtactcc ggcgggatgg atttggattg tggggcggaa tctctaagtg cgataagatg
     3301 cggagaatta cttccgcgac ttggctccgt tttgttaaat atactatgtg tgtatgtgcg
     3361 tagtacagcg acttgtacgg agtacataaa catatgcata tctgcggttt agttgtcgac
     3421 attatctttt gttcgtcgtt tgaaaaatgt gtgtagttgt tggggtaact gcgcacaatt
     3481 gccgggctac agggtgcttt gagtctttgt ttttggattt cgttttcgat gtttagctac
     3541 gaaagccaag cgttgtgcta ttttcgaatt ttgtatttta taacccgggc aagggcgaat
     3601 tcgacccagc tttcttgtac aaagtggtag atctgcgatc gagctcgccc ggggatcgag
     3661 cgcagcggta taaaagggcg cggggtggct gagagcatca gttgtgaatg aatgttcgag
     3721 ccgagcagac gtgccgctgc cttcgttaat atcctttgaa taagccaact ttgaatcaca
     3781 agacgcatac caaacggcat tccggtactg ttggtaaagc caccatggaa gacgccaaaa
     3841 acataaagaa aggcccggcg ccattctatc cgctggaaga tggaaccgct ggagagcaac
     3901 tgcataaggc tatgaagaga tacgccctgg ttcctggaac aattgctttt acagatgcac
     3961 atatcgaggt ggacatcact tacgctgagt acttcgaaat gtccgttcgg ttggcagaag
     4021 ctatgaaacg atatgggctg aatacaaatc acagaatcgt cgtatgcagt gaaaactctc
     4081 ttcaattctt tatgccggtg ttgggcgcgt tatttatcgg agttgcagtt gcgcccgcga
     4141 acgacattta taatgaacgt gaattgctca acagtatggg catttcgcag cctaccgtgg
     4201 tgttcgtttc caaaaagggg ttgcaaaaaa ttttgaacgt gcaaaaaaag ctcccaatca
     4261 tccaaaaaat tattatcatg gattctaaaa cggattacca gggatttcag tcgatgtaca
     4321 cgttcgtcac atctcatcta cctcccggtt ttaatgaata cgattttgtg ccagagtcct
     4381 tcgataggga caagacaatt gcactgatca tgaactcctc tggatctact ggtctgccta
     4441 aaggtgtcgc tctgcctcat agaactgcct gcgtgagatt ctcgcatgcc agagatccta
     4501 tttttggcaa tcaaatcatt ccggatactg cgattttaag tgttgttcca ttccatcacg
     4561 gttttggaat gtttactaca ctcggatatt tgatatgtgg atttcgagtc gtcttaatgt
     4621 atagatttga agaagagctg tttctgagga gccttcagga ttacaagatt caaagtgcgc
     4681 tgctggtgcc aaccctattc tccttcttcg ccaaaagcac tctgattgac aaatacgatt
     4741 tatctaattt acacgaaatt gcttctggtg gcgctcccct ctctaaggaa gtcggggaag
     4801 cggttgccaa gaggttccat ctgccaggta tcaggcaagg atatgggctc actgagacta
     4861 catcagctat tctgattaca cccgaggggg atgataaacc gggcgcggtc ggtaaagttg
     4921 ttccattttt tgaagcgaag gttgtggatc tggataccgg gaaaacgctg ggcgttaatc
     4981 aaagaggcga actgtgtgtg agaggtccta tgattatgtc cggttatgta aacaatccgg
     5041 aagcgaccaa cgccttgatt gacaaggatg gatggctaca ttctggagac atagcttact
     5101 gggacgaaga cgaacacttc ttcatcgttg accgcctgaa gtctctgatt aagtacaaag
     5161 gctatcaggt ggctcccgct gaattggaat ccatcttgct ccaacacccc aacatcttcg
     5221 acgcaggtgt cgcaggtctt cccgacgatg acgccggtga acttcccgcc gccgttgttg
     5281 ttttggagca cggaaagacg atgacggaaa aagagatcgt ggattacgtc gccagtcaag
     5341 taacaaccgc gaaaaagttg cgcggaggag ttgtgtttgt ggacgaagta ccgaaaggtc
     5401 ttaccggaaa actcgacgca agaaaaatca gagagatcct cataaaggcc aagaagggcg
     5461 gaaagatcgc cgtgtaatt
//
